Addgene plasmid #157006: pD649-HAsp-CD101-Fc(DAPA)-AviTag-6xHis
Purpose: Mammalian expression of cell-surface protein extracellular domain fused to Fc(DAPA)-Avi-6xHis. Protein is secreted from cells.
Depositing lab: Chris Garcia. Depositing organization: Stanford University. Publication: A Human IgSF Cell-Surface Interactome Reveals a Complex Network of Protein-Protein Interactions. Wojtowicz WM, Vielmetter J, Fernandes RA, Siepe DH, Eastman CL, Chisholm GB, Cox S, Klock H, Anderson PW, Rue SM, Miller JJ, Glaser SM, Bragstad ML, Vance J, Lam AW, Lesley SA, Zinn K, Garcia KC. Cell. 2020 Aug 20;182(4):1027-1043.e17. doi: 10.1016/j.cell.2020.07.025. PubMed 32822567.
Backbone
  Vector backbone: pD649
  Backbone size w/o insert (bp): 6106
  Vector type: Mammalian Expression
Growth in bacteria
  Bacterial resistance: Ampicillin, 100 μg/mL
  Growth temperature: 37°C
  Growth strain: DH5alpha
  Copy number: High Copy
Gene/Insert
  Gene/Insert name: CD101 (alt name: IGSF2)
  Species: H. sapiens (human)
  Insert size (bp): 2802
  Mutation: Fc region of human IgG contains D265A and P329A mutations (DAPA)
  Entrez Gene: CD101 (a.k.a. EWI-101, IGSF2, V7)
  Promoter: CMV/SP6
  Tag / fusion protein: Fc(DAPA)-AviTag-6xHis (C terminal on backbone)
  Cloning method: Restriction Enzyme; 5′ cloning site GCGGCCGC (not destroyed); 3′ cloning site GGCGCGCC (not destroyed)
  Sequencing primers: 5′ ATTTAGGTGACACTATAG; 3′ CACGTACCAGTTGAACTTCACC
Resource information
  A portion of this plasmid was derived from a plasmid made by: synthesis by ThermoFisher
Terms and licenses: Academic/Nonprofit Terms; Industry Terms: Not Available to Industry
Depositor comments: Some plasmids in this collection may have an IS4-like element ISVsa5 family transposase upstream of the CMV promoter.
How to cite: pD649-HAsp-CD101-Fc(DAPA)-AviTag-6xHis was a gift from Chris Garcia (Addgene plasmid # 157006 ; http://n2t.net/addgene:157006 ; RRID:Addgene_157006)
