[The description below was written by a language model from this plasmid's Addgene catalogue record and pLannotate feature annotations shown in this document.]
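Description:
pD649-HAsp-CD101-Fc(DAPA)-AviTag-6xHis is a mammalian expression plasmid built on the pD649 backbone for producing the extracellular domain of human CD101 (also called IGSF2, EWI-101 or V7) as a secreted, Fc-fused protein. It is propagated in E. coli as a high-copy plasmid through a ColE1/pUC-type origin and selected with ampicillin via the β-lactamase gene. The annotated full sequence (about 8.9 kb) also carries an SV40 early promoter/EM7 promoter cassette driving a puromycin N-acetyltransferase gene with an SV40 poly(A) signal, which would allow puromycin selection in mammalian cells. Short fragments of KanR, lacZα, ble, an f1 origin and an rrnB terminator are also annotated and appear to be non-functional remnants.

Expression is driven by the CMV immediate-early enhancer and promoter, followed by a fragment of CMV intron A and an SP6 promoter, which can also support in vitro transcription. The plasmid name indicates an HA signal peptide; the automated annotation instead flags a short fragment resembling an immunoglobulin heavy-chain signal sequence at this position. In either case a leader directs the product into the secretory pathway. The CD101 ectodomain was cloned between two preserved restriction sites and sits in frame with a human IgG1 Fc region carrying the D265A and P329A (DAPA) substitutions, which are generally used to reduce Fc effector functions. The Fc is followed by an AviTag for site-specific enzymatic biotinylation and a 6xHis tag for metal-affinity purification, although these small tags are not separately annotated in the feature table. A bGH poly(A) signal terminates the transcript.

The plasmid belongs to a collection made for a human IgSF cell-surface protein interaction screen. The depositor notes that some plasmids in the collection may carry an IS4-like transposase insertion upstream of the CMV promoter; none is annotated here.
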