Features (pLannotate 1.2.2; 21 found; start..end, strand, type, name):
    119..143     -  CDS            KanR (fragment): aminoglycoside phosphotransferase; aph(3')-Ia; confers resistance to kanamycin
    254..842     +  rep_origin     ori: high-copy-number ColE1/pMB1/pBR322/pUC origin of replication
   1067..1084    +  terminator     rrnB T2 terminator (fragment): transcription terminator T2 from the E. coli rrnB gene
   1109..1128    -  CDS            lacZα (fragment): LacZα fragment of β-galactosidase; lacZ fragment
   1584..1600    +  protein_bind   lac operator: The lac repressor binds to the lac operator to inhibit transcription in E. coli. This inhibition can be relieved by adding lactose or isopropyl-β-D-thiogalactopyranoside (IPTG). lac repressor encoded by lacI
   1843..2146    +  enhancer       CMV enhancer: human cytomegalovirus immediate early enhancer
   2147..2350    +  promoter       CMV promoter: human cytomegalovirus (CMV) immediate early promoter
   2486..2529    +  intron         CMV intron (fragment): modified intron A from human cytomegalovirus
   2581..2599    +  promoter       SP6 promoter: promoter for bacteriophage SP6 RNA polymerase
   2603..2640    +  CDS            IgH signal sequence (fragment): signal sequence from the mouse immunoglobulin heavy chain variable region
   2713..5550    +  CDS            CD101 (fragment): IGSF2_HUMAN - Also known as EWI101, IGSF2, V7. Experimental evidence at protein level: Swiss-Prot protein existence level 1. Plays a role as inhibitor of T-cells proliferation induced by CD3. Inhibits expression of IL2RA on activated T-cells and secretion of IL2. Inhibits tyrosine kinases that are required for IL2 production and cellular proliferation. Inhibits phospholipase C-gamma-1/PLCG1 phosphorylation and subsequent CD3-induced changes in intracellular free calcium. Prevents nuclear translocation of nuclear factor of activated T-cell to the nucleus. Plays a role in the inhibition of T- ce
   5566..6243    +  CDS            IGHG1 (fragment): IGHG1_HUMAN - Experimental evidence at protein level: Swiss-Prot protein existence level 1. Constant region of immunoglobulin heavy chains. Immunoglobulins, also known as antibodies, are membrane-bound or secreted glycoproteins produced by B lymphocytes. In the recognition phase of humoral immunity, the membrane-bound immunoglobulins serve as receptors which, upon binding of a specific antigen, trigger the clonal expansion and differentiation of B lymphocytes into immunoglobulins- secreting plasma cells. Secreted immunoglobulins mediate the effector phase of humoral immunity, which results in
   6458..6569    +  polyA_signal   bGH poly(A) signal: bovine growth hormone polyadenylation signal
   6570..6678    +  rep_origin     f1 ori (fragment): f1 bacteriophage origin of replication; arrow indicates direction of (+) strand synthesis
   6692..7021    +  promoter       SV40 promoter: SV40 enhancer and early promoter
   7069..7116    +  promoter       EM7 promoter: synthetic bacterial promoter&nbsp
   7135..7734    +  CDS            PuroR (fragment): puromycin N-acetyltransferase; pac from Streptomyces; confers resistance to puromycin
   7744..7869    +  CDS            ble (fragment): BLE_KLEPN - Experimental evidence at protein level: Swiss-Prot protein existence level 1. Binding protein with a strong affinity to the bleomycin family of antibiotics. Binds to CL990; an antimitotic-antibiotic compound. From Klebsiella pneumoniae.
   7864..7985    +  polyA_signal   SV40 poly(A) signal: SV40 polyadenylation signal
   8038..8898    -  CDS            AmpR: β-lactamase; bla; confers resistance to ampicillin, carbenicillin, and related antibiotics
   8901..89      -  promoter       AmpR promoter (fragment) (across the origin): bla
>Addgene plasmid #157006 | pD649-HAsp-CD101-Fc(DAPA)-AviTag-6xHis | depositor full sequence | sequence record 303121 | Full Sequence
TTTCAATATTATTGAAGCATTTATCAGGGTTATTGTCTCATGAGCGGATACATATTTGAATGTATTTAGA
AAAATAAACAAATAGGGGTCAGTGTTACAACCAATTAACCAATTCTGAACATTATCGCGAGCCCATTTAT
ACCTGAATATGGCTCATAACACCCCTTGCTCATGACCAAAATCCCTTAACGTGAGTTACGCGCGCGTCGT
TCCACTGAGCGTCAGACCCCGTAGAAAAGATCAAAGGATCTTCTTGAGATCCTTTTTTTCTGCGCGTAAT
CTGCTGCTTGCAAACAAAAAAACCACCGCTACCAGCGGTGGTTTGTTTGCCGGATCAAGAGCTACCAACT
CTTTTTCCGAAGGTAACTGGCTTCAGCAGAGCGCAGATACCAAATACTGTTCTTCTAGTGTAGCCGTAGT
TAGCCCACCACTTCAAGAACTCTGTAGCACCGCCTACATACCTCGCTCTGCTAATCCTGTTACCAGTGGC
TGCTGCCAGTGGCGATAAGTCGTGTCTTACCGGGTTGGACTCAAGACGATAGTTACCGGATAAGGCGCAG
CGGTCGGGCTGAACGGGGGGTTCGTGCACACAGCCCAGCTTGGAGCGAACGACCTACACCGAACTGAGAT
ACCTACAGCGTGAGCTATGAGAAAGCGCCACGCTTCCCGAAGGGAGAAAGGCGGACAGGTATCCGGTAAG
CGGCAGGGTCGGAACAGGAGAGCGCACGAGGGAGCTTCCAGGGGGAAACGCCTGGTATCTTTATAGTCCT
GTCGGGTTTCGCCACCTCTGACTTGAGCGTCGATTTTTGTGATGCTCGTCAGGGGGGCGGAGCCTATGGA
AAAACGCCAGCAACGCGGCCTTTTTACGGTTCCTGGCCTTTTGCTGGCCTTTTGCTCACATGTTCTTTCC
TGCGTTATCCCCTGATTCTGTGGATAACCGTATTACCGCCTTTGAGTGAGCTGATACCGCTCGCCGCAGC
CGAACGACCGAGCGCAGCGAGTCAGTGAGCGAGGAAGCGGAAGGCGAGAGTAGGGAACTGCCAGGCATCA
AACTAAGCAGAAGGCCCCTGACGGATGGCCTTTTTGCGTTTCTACAAACTCTTTCTGTGTTGTAAAACGA
CGGCCAGTCTTAAGCTCGGGCCCCCTGGGCGGTTCTGATAACGAGTAATCGTTAATCCGCAAATAACGTA
AAAACCCGCTTCGGCGGGTTTTTTTATGGGGGGAGTTTAGGGAAAGAGCATTTGTCAGAATATTTAAGGG
CGCCTGTCACTTTGCTTGATATATGAGAATTATTTAACCTTATAAATGAGAAAAAAGCAACGCACTTTAA
ATAAGATACGTTGCTTTTTCGATTGATGAACACCTATAATTAAACTATTCATCTATTATTTATGATTTTT
TGTATATACAATATTTCTAGTTTGTTAAAGAGAATTAAGAAAATAAATCTCGAAAATAATAAAGGGAAAA
TCAGTTTTTGATATCAAAATTATACATGTCAACGATAATACAAAATATAATACAAACTATAAGATGTTAT
CAGTATTTATTATCATTTAGAATAAATTTTGTGTCGCCCTTAATTGTGAGCGGATAACAATTACGAGCTT
CATGCACAGTGGCGTTGACTCAATATTGGCCATTAGCCATATTATTCATTGGTTATATAGCATAAATCAA
TATTGGCTATTGGCCATTGCATACGTTGTATCTATATCATAATATGTACATTTATATTGGCTCATGTCCA
ATATGACCGCCATGTTGGCATTGATTATTGACTAGTTATTAATAGTAATCAATTACGGGGTCATTAGTTC
ATAGCCCATATATGGAGTTCCGCGTTACATAACTTACGGTAAATGGCCCGCCTGGCTGACCGCCCAACGA
CCCCCGCCCATTGACGTCAATAATGACGTATGTTCCCATAGTAACGCCAATAGGGACTTTCCATTGACGT
CAATGGGTGGAGTATTTACGGTAAACTGCCCACTTGGCAGTACATCAAGTGTATCATATGCCAAGTACGC
CCCCTATTGACGTCAATGACGGTAAATGGCCCGCCTGGCATTATGCCCAGTACATGACCTTATGGGACTT
TCCTACTTGGCAGTACATCTACGTATTAGTCATCGCTATTACCATGGTGATGCGGTTTTGGCAGTACATC
AATGGGCGTGGATAGCGGTTTGACTCACGGGGATTTCCAAGTCTCCACCCCATTGACGTCAATGGGAGTT
TGTTTTGGCACCAAAATCAACGGGACTTTCCAAAATGTCGTAACAACTCCGCCCCATTGACGCAAATGGG
CGGTAGGCGTGTACGGTGGGAGGTCTATATAAGCAGAGCTCGTTTAGTGAACCGTCAGATCGCCTGGAGA
CGCCATCCACGCTGTTTTGACCTCCATAGAAGACACCGGGACCGATCCAGCCTCCGCGGCCGGGAACGGT
GCATTGGAACGCGGATTCCCCGTGCCAAGAGTGACGTAAGTACCGCCTATAGAGTCTATAGGCCCACCCC
CTTGGCTTCGTTAGAACGCGGCTACAATTAATACATAACCTTATGTATCATACACATACGATTTAGGTGA
CACTATAGAATAACATCCACTTTGCCTTTCTCTCCACAGGTGTCCACTCCCAGGTCCAACTGCACCTCGG
TTCTATCGAAAACGCGCCTGCTAGCGCCACCATGAAGACCATCATTGCCCTGAGCTACATCTTCTGCCTG
GTGTTCGCTGCGGCCGCCCAGAGAGAAGTGACAGTTCAGAAGGGCCCTCTGTTCAGAGCCGAGGGCTATC
CTGTGTCCATCGGCTGTAATGTGACAGGCCACCAGGGACCTAGCGAGCAGCATTTCCAGTGGTCCGTGTA
CCTGCCTACAAACCCCACACAAGAGGTGCAGATCATCAGCACCAAGGACGCCGCCTTTAGCTACGCCGTG
TATACTCAGAGAGTCCGCTCTGGCGACGTGTACGTGGAAAGAGTGCAGGGCAATAGCGTGCTGCTGCACA
TCAGCAAGCTGCAGATGAAGGATGCCGGCGAGTACGAGTGTCACACCCCTAACACCGACGAGAAGTACTA
CGGCAGCTACAGCGCCAAGACCAACCTGATCGTGATCCCCGATACACTGAGCGCCACCATGTCTAGCCAG
ACACTGGGAAAAGAGGAAGGCGAGCCTCTGGCTCTGACCTGTGAAGCCTCTAAAGCCACCGCTCAGCACA
CCCACCTGAGCGTGACATGGTATCTGACTCAGGATGGCGGCGGAAGCCAGGCCACAGAGATCATTAGCCT
GAGCAAGGACTTCATCCTGGTGCCTGGACCTCTGTACACCGAGAGATTTGCCGCTTCCGACGTGCAGCTG
AACAAGCTGGGCCCTACCACCTTCAGACTGAGCATCGAAAGACTGCAGAGCAGCGACCAGGGCCAGCTGT
TTTGTGAAGCCACCGAGTGGATTCAGGACCCCGACGAGACATGGATGTTCATCACCAAGAAGCAGACCGA
CCAGACCACACTGAGAATCCAGCCTGCCGTGAAGGACTTCCAAGTGAACATCACCGCCGACAGCCTGTTT
GCCGAGGGAAAACCTCTGGAACTCGTGTGCCTGGTGGTGTCCTCTGGAAGAGATCCTCAGCTGCAAGGCA
TCTGGTTCTTCAACGGAACCGAGATCGCCCACATCGATGCTGGCGGAGTGCTGGGCCTGAAGAACGACTA
CAAAGAGAGAGCCAGCCAGGGCGAGCTGCAAGTGTCTAAACTGGGACCTAAGGCCTTCAGCCTGAAGATT
TTCAGTCTGGGCCCTGAGGACGAGGGCGCCTATAGATGTGTGGTGGCCGAAGTGATGAAGACCAGAACAG
GCTCTTGGCAGGTCCTGCAGAGAAAGCAGAGCCCCGATAGCCACGTGCACCTGAGAAAACCTGCCGCCAG
ATCTGTCGTGATGAGCACCAAGAACAAGCAGCAGGTCGTGTGGGAAGGCGAAACCCTGGCCTTTCTGTGT
AAAGCCGGCGGAGCTGAGAGCCCTTTGTCTGTGTCTTGGTGGCACATCCCCAGAGATCAGACCCAGCCTG
AGTTTGTGGCCGGCATGGGACAAGATGGCATTGTGCAGCTGGGAGCCAGCTACGGCGTGCCATCTTATCA
CGGCAACACCCGGCTGGAAAAGATGGACTGGGCCACCTTTCAGCTGGAAATCACCTTCACCGCCATCACC
GATAGCGGCACCTACGAGTGCAGAGTGTCCGAGAAGTCCAGAAATCAGGCCCGGGATCTGAGCTGGACCC
AGAAAATCAGCGTGACCGTGAAGTCCCTGGAAAGCAGCCTGCAGGTTTCCCTGATGAGCAGACAGCCCCA
AGTGATGCTGACCAACACCTTCGACCTGAGCTGTGTCGTCAGAGCCGGCTATTCTGACCTGAAGGTGCCA
CTGACCGTGACCTGGCAGTTTCAGCCTGCCAGCAGCCACATCTTCCACCAGCTGATCAGAATCACCCACA
ACGGCACAATCGAGTGGGGCAACTTCCTGAGCCGGTTCCAGAAAAAGACCAAGGTGTCACAGTCCCTGTT
TAGAAGCCAGCTGCTGGTGCACGACGCCACAGAGGAAGAAACAGGCGTCTACCAGTGCGAGGTGGAAGTG
TACGACCGGAACAGCCTGTACAACAACAGACCTCCTAGAGCCAGCGCCATCTCTCACCCTCTGAGAATTG
CCGTGACACTGCCCGAGAGCAAGCTGAAAGTGAACAGCAGATCCCAGGTGCAAGAGCTGAGCATCAACAG
CAACACCGACATCGAGTGCAGCATCCTGAGCAGGTCCAATGGCAACCTGCAGCTGGCCATCATCTGGTAC
TTTAGCCCCGTGTCCACCAACGCCTCTTGGCTGAAGATCCTGGAAATGGACCAGACAAACGTGATCAAGA
CCGGCGACGAGTTTCACACACCCCAGCGGAAGCAGAAGTTCCACACAGAGAAGGTGTCCCAGGACCTGTT
CCAGCTGCATATCCTGAACGTGGAAGATAGCGACCGGGGCAAGTACCACTGTGCCGTGGAAGAATGGCTC
CTGAGCACAAACGGCACCTGGCACAAACTGGGCGAGAAGAAGTCTGGCCTGACCGAGCTGAAGCTGAAGC
CTACAGGCTCTAAAGTGCGGGTGTCCAAGGTGTACTGGACCGAGAATGTGACCGAGCATAGAGAAGTGGC
CATCCGGTGTAGCCTGGAATCTGTGGGAAGCAGCGCCACACTGTACAGCGTGATGTGGTACTGGAACAGA
GAGAACAGCGGCAGCAAGCTCCTGGTGCATCTGCAACACGATGGCCTGCTGGAATATGGCGAGGAAGGAC
TGCGGCGGCATCTGCACTGTTACAGAAGCAGCTCCACCGACTTCGTCCTGAAGCTGCACCAGGTCGAGAT
GGAAGATGCCGGAATGTACTGGTGTAGAGTGGCCGAGTGGCAGCTGCATGGACACCCTAGCAAATGGATC
AACCAGGCCAGCGACGAGTCCCAGAGAATGGTGCTGACAGTGCTGCCAAGCGAGCCCACACTGCCTAGCA
GAATCTGTAGCTCTGCCCCTGGCGCGCCGGGCGGCGACAAGACCCACACCTGCCCCCCCTGCCCAGCTCC
AGAACTGCTGGGAGGGCCTTCCGTGTTCCTGTTCCCCCCCAAGCCCAAGGACACCCTGATGATCAGCAGG
ACCCCCGAGGTGACCTGCGTGGTGGTGGCCGTGTCCCACGAGGACCCAGAGGTGAAGTTCAACTGGTACG
TGGACGGCGTGGAGGTGCACAACGCCAAGACCAAGCCCAGAGAGGAGCAGTACAACAGCACCTACAGGGT
GGTGTCCGTGCTGACCGTGCTGCACCAGGACTGGCTGAACGGCAAAGAATACAAGTGCAAAGTCTCCAAC
AAGGCCCTGGCTGCCCCAATCGAAAAGACAATCAGCAAGGCCAAGGGCCAGCCACGGGAGCCCCAGGTGT
ACACCCTGCCCCCCAGCCGGGAGGAGATGACCAAGAACCAGGTGTCCCTGACCTGTCTGGTGAAGGGCTT
CTACCCCAGCGATATCGCCGTGGAGTGGGAGAGCAACGGCCAGCCCGAGAACAACTACAAGACCACCCCC
CCAGTGCTGGACAGCGACGGCAGCTTCTTCCTGTACAGCAAGCTGACCGTGGACAAGTCCAGGTGGCAGC
AGGGCAACGTGTTCAGCTGCAGCGTGATGCACGAGGCCCTGCACAACCACTACACCCAGAAGTCCCTGAG
CCTGAGCCCCGGCGGCAGCGGTCTTAATGATATTTTCGAGGCTCAGAAGATTGAGTGGCATGAACACCAC
CACCATCACCACTAAGGCCGGCCTGTAGTCACTGGCACAACGCGTTACCCGGTAAGCCAATCGGGTATAC
ACGGTCGTCATACTGCAGACAGGGTTCTTCTACTTTGCAAGATAGTCTTGAGTAGTAAAATAAATAGATA
GAGAAAATCAGCCTCGACTGTGCCTTCTAGTTGCCAGCCATCTGTTGTTTGCCCCTCCCCCGTGCCTTCC
TTGACCCTGGAAGGTGCCACTCCCACTGTCCTTTCCTAATAAAATGAGGAAATTGCATCACAACACTCAA
CCCTATCTCGGTCTATTCTTTTGATTTATAAGGGATTTTGCCGATTTCGGCCTATTGGTTAAAAAATGAG
CTGATTTAACAAAAATTTAACGCGAATTAATTCTGTGGAATGTGTGTCAGTTAGGGTGTGGAAAGTCCCC
AGGCTCCCCAGCAGGCAGAAGTATGCAAAGCATGCATCTCAATTAGTCAGCAACCAGGTGTGGAAAGTCC
CCAGGCTCCCCAGCAGGCAGAAGTATGCAAAGCATGCATCTCAATTAGTCAGCAACCATAGTCCCGCCCC
TAACTCCGCCCATCCCGCCCCTAACTCCGCCCAGTTCCGCCCATTCTCCGCCCCATGGCTGACTAATTTT
TTTTATTTATGCAGAGGCCGAGGCCGCCTCTGCCTCTGAGCTATTCCAGAAGTAGTGAGGAGGCTTTTTT
GGAGGCCTAGGCTTTTGCAAAAAGCTCCCGGGAGCTTGTATATCCATTTTCGGATCTGATCAGCACGTGT
TGACAATTAATCATCGGCATAGTATATCGGCATAGTATAATACGACAAGGTGAGGAACTAAACCATGACC
GAGTACAAGCCCACGGTGCGCCTCGCCACCCGCGACGACGTCCCCAGGGCCGTACGCACCCTCGCCGCCG
CGTTCGCCGACTACCCCGCCACGCGCCACACCGTCGATCCGGACCGCCACATCGAGCGGGTCACCGAGCT
GCAAGAACTCTTCCTCACGCGCGTCGGGCTCGACATCGGCAAGGTGTGGGTCGCGGACGACGGCGCCGCG
GTGGCGGTCTGGACCACGCCGGAGAGCGTCGAAGCGGGGGCGGTGTTCGCCGAGATCGGCCCGCGCATGG
CCGAGTTGAGCGGTTCCCGGCTGGCCGCGCAGCAACAGATGGAAGGCCTCCTGGCGCCGCACCGGCCCAA
GGAGCCCGCGTGGTTCCTGGCCACCGTCGGCGTCTCGCCCGACCACCAGGGCAAGGGTCTGGGCAGCGCC
GTCGTGCTCCCCGGAGTGGAGGCGGCCGAGCGCGCCGGGGTGCCCGCCTTCCTGGAGACATCCGCGCCCC
GCAACCTCCCCTTCTACGAGCGGCTCGGCTTCACCGTCACCGCCGACGTCGAGGTGCCCGAAGGACCGCG
CACCTGGTGCATGACCCGCAAGCCCGGTGCCTGACACGTGCTACGAGATTTCGATTCCACCGCCGCCTTC
TATGAAAGGTTGGGCTTCGGAATCGTTTTCCGGGACGCCGGCTGGATGATCCTCCAGCGCGGGGATCTCA
TGCTGGAGTTCTTCGCCCACCCCAACTTGTTTATTGCAGCTTATAATGGTTACAAATAAAGCAATAGCAT
CACAAATTTCACAAATAAAGCATTTTTTTCACTGCATTCTAGTTGTGGTTTGTCCAAACTCATCAATGTA
TCTTATCATGTCTGTATACCGTCGACCTCTAGCTAGAGCTTGGCGTAATCATGGTCATTACCAATGCTTA
ATCAGTGAGGCACCTATCTCAGCGATCTGTCTATTTCGTTCATCCATAGTTGCCTGACTCCCCGTCGTGT
AGATAACTACGATACGGGAGGGCTTACCATCTGGCCCCAGCGCTGCGATGATACCGCGAGAACCACGCTC
ACCGGCTCCGGATTTATCAGCAATAAACCAGCCAGCCGGAAGGGCCGAGCGCAGAAGTGGTCCTGCAACT
TTATCCGCCTCCATCCAGTCTATTAATTGTTGCCGGGAAGCTAGAGTAAGTAGTTCGCCAGTTAATAGTT
TGCGCAACGTTGTTGCCATCGCTACAGGCATCGTGGTGTCACGCTCGTCGTTTGGTATGGCTTCATTCAG
CTCCGGTTCCCAACGATCAAGGCGAGTTACATGATCCCCCATGTTGTGCAAAAAAGCGGTTAGCTCCTTC
GGTCCTCCGATCGTTGTCAGAAGTAAGTTGGCCGCAGTGTTATCACTCATGGTTATGGCAGCACTGCATA
ATTCTCTTACTGTCATGCCATCCGTAAGATGCTTTTCTGTGACTGGTGAGTACTCAACCAAGTCATTCTG
AGAATAGTGTATGCGGCGACCGAGTTGCTCTTGCCCGGCGTCAATACGGGATAATACCGCGCCACATAGC
AGAACTTTAAAAGTGCTCATCATTGGAAAACGTTCTTCGGGGCGAAAACTCTCAAGGATCTTACCGCTGT
TGAGATCCAGTTCGATGTAACCCACTCGTGCACCCAACTGATCTTCAGCATCTTTTACTTTCACCAGCGT
TTCTGGGTGAGCAAAAACAGGAAGGCAAAATGCCGCAAAAAAGGGAATAAGGGCGACACGGAAATGTTGA
ATACTCATATTCTTCCTT
