>Addgene plasmid #157006 | pD649-HAsp-CD101-Fc(DAPA)-AviTag-6xHis | depositor partial sequence | sequence record 303122 | insert (extracellular domain)
CAGAGAGAAGTGACAGTTCAGAAGGGCCCTCTGTTCAGAGCCGAGGGCTATCCTGTGTCCATCGGCTGTA
ATGTGACAGGCCACCAGGGACCTAGCGAGCAGCATTTCCAGTGGTCCGTGTACCTGCCTACAAACCCCAC
ACAAGAGGTGCAGATCATCAGCACCAAGGACGCCGCCTTTAGCTACGCCGTGTATACTCAGAGAGTCCGC
TCTGGCGACGTGTACGTGGAAAGAGTGCAGGGCAATAGCGTGCTGCTGCACATCAGCAAGCTGCAGATGA
AGGATGCCGGCGAGTACGAGTGTCACACCCCTAACACCGACGAGAAGTACTACGGCAGCTACAGCGCCAA
GACCAACCTGATCGTGATCCCCGATACACTGAGCGCCACCATGTCTAGCCAGACACTGGGAAAAGAGGAA
GGCGAGCCTCTGGCTCTGACCTGTGAAGCCTCTAAAGCCACCGCTCAGCACACCCACCTGAGCGTGACAT
GGTATCTGACTCAGGATGGCGGCGGAAGCCAGGCCACAGAGATCATTAGCCTGAGCAAGGACTTCATCCT
GGTGCCTGGACCTCTGTACACCGAGAGATTTGCCGCTTCCGACGTGCAGCTGAACAAGCTGGGCCCTACC
ACCTTCAGACTGAGCATCGAAAGACTGCAGAGCAGCGACCAGGGCCAGCTGTTTTGTGAAGCCACCGAGT
GGATTCAGGACCCCGACGAGACATGGATGTTCATCACCAAGAAGCAGACCGACCAGACCACACTGAGAAT
CCAGCCTGCCGTGAAGGACTTCCAAGTGAACATCACCGCCGACAGCCTGTTTGCCGAGGGAAAACCTCTG
GAACTCGTGTGCCTGGTGGTGTCCTCTGGAAGAGATCCTCAGCTGCAAGGCATCTGGTTCTTCAACGGAA
CCGAGATCGCCCACATCGATGCTGGCGGAGTGCTGGGCCTGAAGAACGACTACAAAGAGAGAGCCAGCCA
GGGCGAGCTGCAAGTGTCTAAACTGGGACCTAAGGCCTTCAGCCTGAAGATTTTCAGTCTGGGCCCTGAG
GACGAGGGCGCCTATAGATGTGTGGTGGCCGAAGTGATGAAGACCAGAACAGGCTCTTGGCAGGTCCTGC
AGAGAAAGCAGAGCCCCGATAGCCACGTGCACCTGAGAAAACCTGCCGCCAGATCTGTCGTGATGAGCAC
CAAGAACAAGCAGCAGGTCGTGTGGGAAGGCGAAACCCTGGCCTTTCTGTGTAAAGCCGGCGGAGCTGAG
AGCCCTTTGTCTGTGTCTTGGTGGCACATCCCCAGAGATCAGACCCAGCCTGAGTTTGTGGCCGGCATGG
GACAAGATGGCATTGTGCAGCTGGGAGCCAGCTACGGCGTGCCATCTTATCACGGCAACACCCGGCTGGA
AAAGATGGACTGGGCCACCTTTCAGCTGGAAATCACCTTCACCGCCATCACCGATAGCGGCACCTACGAG
TGCAGAGTGTCCGAGAAGTCCAGAAATCAGGCCCGGGATCTGAGCTGGACCCAGAAAATCAGCGTGACCG
TGAAGTCCCTGGAAAGCAGCCTGCAGGTTTCCCTGATGAGCAGACAGCCCCAAGTGATGCTGACCAACAC
CTTCGACCTGAGCTGTGTCGTCAGAGCCGGCTATTCTGACCTGAAGGTGCCACTGACCGTGACCTGGCAG
TTTCAGCCTGCCAGCAGCCACATCTTCCACCAGCTGATCAGAATCACCCACAACGGCACAATCGAGTGGG
GCAACTTCCTGAGCCGGTTCCAGAAAAAGACCAAGGTGTCACAGTCCCTGTTTAGAAGCCAGCTGCTGGT
GCACGACGCCACAGAGGAAGAAACAGGCGTCTACCAGTGCGAGGTGGAAGTGTACGACCGGAACAGCCTG
TACAACAACAGACCTCCTAGAGCCAGCGCCATCTCTCACCCTCTGAGAATTGCCGTGACACTGCCCGAGA
GCAAGCTGAAAGTGAACAGCAGATCCCAGGTGCAAGAGCTGAGCATCAACAGCAACACCGACATCGAGTG
CAGCATCCTGAGCAGGTCCAATGGCAACCTGCAGCTGGCCATCATCTGGTACTTTAGCCCCGTGTCCACC
AACGCCTCTTGGCTGAAGATCCTGGAAATGGACCAGACAAACGTGATCAAGACCGGCGACGAGTTTCACA
CACCCCAGCGGAAGCAGAAGTTCCACACAGAGAAGGTGTCCCAGGACCTGTTCCAGCTGCATATCCTGAA
CGTGGAAGATAGCGACCGGGGCAAGTACCACTGTGCCGTGGAAGAATGGCTCCTGAGCACAAACGGCACC
TGGCACAAACTGGGCGAGAAGAAGTCTGGCCTGACCGAGCTGAAGCTGAAGCCTACAGGCTCTAAAGTGC
GGGTGTCCAAGGTGTACTGGACCGAGAATGTGACCGAGCATAGAGAAGTGGCCATCCGGTGTAGCCTGGA
ATCTGTGGGAAGCAGCGCCACACTGTACAGCGTGATGTGGTACTGGAACAGAGAGAACAGCGGCAGCAAG
CTCCTGGTGCATCTGCAACACGATGGCCTGCTGGAATATGGCGAGGAAGGACTGCGGCGGCATCTGCACT
GTTACAGAAGCAGCTCCACCGACTTCGTCCTGAAGCTGCACCAGGTCGAGATGGAAGATGCCGGAATGTA
CTGGTGTAGAGTGGCCGAGTGGCAGCTGCATGGACACCCTAGCAAATGGATCAACCAGGCCAGCGACGAG
TCCCAGAGAATGGTGCTGACAGTGCTGCCAAGCGAGCCCACACTGCCTAGCAGAATCTGTAGCTCTGCCC
CT
